Addgene plasmid #68885: pMM596
Purpose: IPTG-inducible NanoLuc expression, pNBU2 backbone, AmpR
Depositing lab: Timothy Lu & Christopher Voigt. Depositing organization: Massachusetts Institute of Technology. Publication: Programming a Human Commensal Bacterium, Bacteroides thetaiotaomicron, to Sense and Respond to Stimuli in the Murine Gut Microbiota. Mimee M, Tucker AC, Voigt CA, Lu TK. Cell Syst. 2015 Jul 29;1(1):62-71. doi: 10.1016/j.cels.2015.06.001. PubMed 26918244.
Backbone
  Vector backbone: pNBU2
  Total vector size (bp): 7081
  Vector type: Bacterial Expression
  Selectable markers: Erythromycin in Bacteroides
Growth in bacteria
  Bacterial resistance: Ampicillin, 100 μg/mL
  Growth temperature: 37°C
  Growth strain: Pir1
  Copy number: Low Copy
Gene/Insert 1
  Gene/Insert name: NanoLuc
  Insert size (bp): 516
Gene/Insert 2
  Gene/Insert name: LacI
  Insert size (bp): 1092
Terms and licenses: Academic/Nonprofit Terms; Industry Terms: Not Available to Industry
How to cite: pMM596 was a gift from Timothy Lu & Christopher Voigt (Addgene plasmid # 68885 ; http://n2t.net/addgene:68885 ; RRID:Addgene_68885)
