[The description below was written by a language model from this plasmid's Addgene catalogue record, the feature table of its GenBank file and pLannotate feature annotations shown in this document.]
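Description:
pMM596 is a 7.1 kb bacterial expression and integration vector built on the pNBU2 backbone. It places an IPTG-inducible NanoLuc luciferase reporter in Bacteroides, the context being engineering of the gut commensal Bacteroides thetaiotaomicron. In E. coli the plasmid replicates from an R6K γ origin, which needs the pi initiator protein supplied by the host. This explains its propagation in a pir strain at low copy, with selection by ampicillin through the pBR322-derived β-lactamase. An RP4 (IncP) oriT allows conjugative transfer into Bacteroides, where the R6K origin is not expected to function. There the NBU2 integrase encoded on the backbone acts with the attN2 attachment site to insert the plasmid into the chromosome, and ermG provides erythromycin selection of integrants. An automated annotation labels this gene as an ermC-like rRNA methylase, consistent with the same resistance class.

The payload consists of two cassettes. The 516 bp NanoLuc coding sequence, an engineered derivative of the Oplophorus shrimp luciferase catalytic subunit, is driven by the PcfxA promoter. This promoter has been modified with two LacO1 operators, one lying just upstream of and overlapping the -33 element and one immediately downstream of the transcription start. A terminator follows the reporter. Downstream, a lacIq-labelled LacI repressor gene is expressed from the Pbt1311 promoter and ends at the synthetic L3S2P21 terminator. LacI binding to the operators represses PcfxA, and IPTG relieves this repression, giving a luminescent readout of induction. The construct serves to characterise or apply an IPTG-responsive genetic switch in Bacteroides.
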