LOCUS       pMM596 7081 bp DNA circular UNA 08-JUL-2015
DEFINITION  pNBU2-LacI-PcfxA-LacO13-NanoLuc.
ACCESSION   urn.local...77-4vxo27y
VERSION     urn.local...77-4vxo27y
KEYWORDS    .
SOURCE
  ORGANISM  .
FEATURES             Location/Qualifiers
     promoter        1..98
                     /created_by="User"
                     /X-Transferred_From="PcfxA-sfGFP PCR Product"
                     /X-Transferred_Similarity="100.00%"
                     /Transferred_From="pNBU2-PcfxA-sfGFP PCR Product"
                     /Transferred_Similarity="100.00%"
                     /label="PcfxA"
     protein_bind    44..64
                     /created_by="User"
                     /label="LacO1"
     misc_feature    63..66
                     /created_by="User"
                     /X-Transferred_From="PcfxA-sfGFP PCR Product"
                     /X-Transferred_Similarity="100.00%"
                     /Transferred_From="pNBU2-PcfxA-sfGFP PCR Product"
                     /Transferred_Similarity="100.00%"
                     /modified_by="User"
                     /label="-33"
     misc_feature    87..94
                     /created_by="User"
                     /X-Transferred_From="PcfxA-sfGFP PCR Product"
                     /X-Transferred_Similarity="100.00%"
                     /Transferred_From="pNBU2-PcfxA-sfGFP PCR Product"
                     /Transferred_Similarity="100.00%"
                     /label="-7"
     misc_feature    99
                     /created_by="User"
                     /X-Transferred_From="PcfxA-sfGFP PCR Product"
                     /X-Transferred_Similarity="100.00%"
                     /Transferred_From="pNBU2-PcfxA-sfGFP PCR Product"
                     /Transferred_Similarity="100.00%"
                     /label="+1"
     protein_bind    100..120
                     /created_by="User"
                     /label="LacO1"
     gene            163..678
                     /gene="NanoLuc"
                     /Transferred_From="pD881-SR:145030 PCR Product"
                     /Transferred_Similarity="100.00%"
                     /label="NanoLuc"
     terminator      722..773
                     /created_by="User"
                     /X-Transferred_From="PcfxA-sfGFP PCR Product"
                     /X-Transferred_Similarity="100.00%"
                     /Transferred_From="pNBU2-PcfxA-sfGFP PCR Product"
                     /Transferred_Similarity="100.00%"
                     /label="Terminator"
     promoter        834..1142
                     /created_by="User"
                     /Transferred_From="LacIq Casette PCR Product"
                     /Transferred_Similarity="100.00%"
                     /label="Pbt1311"
     CDS             1143..2234
                     /created_by="User"
                     /Transferred_From="LacIq Casette PCR Product"
                     /Transferred_Similarity="100.00%"
                     /label="lacIq"
     terminator      2241..2301
                     /created_by="User"
                     /Transferred_From="LacIq Casette PCR Product"
                     /Transferred_Similarity="100.00%"
                     /label="L3S2P21 Terminator"
     CDS             complement(2455..3735)
                     /note="NBU2 integrase"
                     /X-Transferred_From="pNBU2_ermGb_usBT (modified) PCR
                     Product"
                     /X-Transferred_Similarity="100.00%"
                     /Transferred_From="pNBU2-PcfxA-sfGFP PCR Product"
                     /Transferred_Similarity="100.00%"
                     /label="NBU2 integrase"
     misc_recomb     3895..3917
                     /note="attN2"
                     /X-Transferred_From="pNBU2_ermGb_usBT (modified) PCR
                     Product"
                     /X-Transferred_Similarity="100.00%"
                     /Transferred_From="pNBU2-PcfxA-sfGFP PCR Product"
                     /Transferred_Similarity="100.00%"
                     /label="attN2"
     CDS             complement(4175..4909)
                     /note="ermG"
                     /X-Transferred_From="pNBU2_ermGb_usBT (modified) PCR
                     Product"
                     /X-Transferred_Similarity="100.00%"
                     /Transferred_From="pNBU2-PcfxA-sfGFP PCR Product"
                     /Transferred_Similarity="100.00%"
                     /label="ermG"
     CDS             5397..6258
                     /note="beta-lactamase from pBR322"
                     /X-Transferred_From="pNBU2_ermGb_usBT (modified) PCR
                     Product"
                     /X-Transferred_Similarity="100.00%"
                     /Transferred_From="pNBU2-PcfxA-sfGFP PCR Product"
                     /Transferred_Similarity="100.00%"
                     /label="beta-lactamase from pBR322"
     misc_recomb     6296..7081
                     /note="RP4 oriT/RSK oriV"
                     /X-Transferred_From="pNBU2_ermGb_usBT (modified) PCR
                     Product"
                     /X-Transferred_Similarity="100.00%"
                     /Transferred_From="pNBU2-PcfxA-sfGFP PCR Product"
                     /Transferred_Similarity="100.00%"
                     /label="RP4 oriT/RSK oriV"
ORIGIN
        1 ttacaaagaa aattcgacaa actgttattt ttctatctat ttaaattgtg agcggataac
       61 aatttgggtg ggaaacttta gttatgtacc tttgtcggca attgtgagcg gataacaatt
      121 aaataaagat attctcgtca aacaaatata aataatataa acatggtttt tactctggaa
      181 gattttgttg gcgattggcg tcagaccgcg ggttataatt tggatcaagt cctggaacag
      241 ggtggcgtaa gctctctgtt ccagaacctg ggtgtgagcg tgacgccgat tcagcgcatc
      301 gttctgtccg gcgagaacgg tctgaaaatt gatattcatg tgatcatccc gtacgaaggc
      361 ctgagcggtg accaaatggg tcaaatcgag aaaatcttta aagtcgtcta cccagttgac
      421 gatcaccact tcaaggttat cttgcattac ggtacgctgg tgattgatgg tgtgaccccg
      481 aatatgattg actatttcgg ccgtccgtat gaaggcattg ccgtttttga cggtaaaaag
      541 atcaccgtca ccggtaccct gtggaatggc aataagatta ttgacgagcg tctgattaac
      601 ccggacggca gcctgctgtt ccgcgtgacc atcaacggtg tcacgggttg gcgtctgtgc
      661 gagcgcatcc tggcataatg aactgcactt gctttgataa ttaatgataa acaatctaaa
      721 agcactctaa tcgttatcgg agtgctttta gattactaat caaattgctt ctactaattg
      781 cctatcttcc agtgatggaa cagcatttgt gcattggctg caacaatcag ccttgatctg
      841 gaagaagcaa tgaaagctgc tgttaagtct ccgaatcagg tattgttcct gacaggtgta
      901 ttcccatccg gtaaacgcgg atactttgca gttgatctga ctcaggaata aattataaat
      961 taaggtaaga agattgtagg ataagctaat gaaatagaaa aaggatgccg tcacacaact
     1021 tgtcggcatt cttttttgtt ttattagttg aaaatatagt gaaaaagttg cctaaatatg
     1081 tatgttaaca aattatttgt cgtaactttg cactccaaat ctgtttttaa catatggcac
     1141 tagtggtgaa tgtgaaacca gtaacgttat acgatgtcgc agagtatgcc ggtgtctctt
     1201 atcagaccgt ttcccgcgtg gtgaaccagg ccagccacgt ttctgcgaaa acgcgggaaa
     1261 aagtggaagc ggcgatggcg gagctgaatt acattcccaa ccgcgtggca caacaactgg
     1321 cgggcaaaca gtcgttgctg attggcgttg ccacctccag tctggccctg cacgcgccgt
     1381 cgcaaattgt cgcggcgatt aaatctcgcg ccgatcaact gggtgccagc gtggtggtgt
     1441 cgatggtaga acgaagcggc gtcgaagcct gtaaagcggc ggtgcacaat cttctcgcgc
     1501 aacgcgtcag tgggctgatc attaactatc cgctggatga ccaggatgcc attgctgtgg
     1561 aagctgcctg cactaatgtt ccggcgttat ttcttgatgt ctctgaccag acacccatca
     1621 acagtattat tttctcccat gaggacggta cgcgactggg cgtggagcat ctggtcgcat
     1681 tgggtcacca gcaaatcgcg ctgttagcgg gcccattaag ttctgtctcg gcgcgtctgc
     1741 gtctggctgg ctggcataaa tatctcactc gcaatcaaat tcagccgata gcggaacggg
     1801 aaggcgactg gagtgccatg tccggttttc aacaaaccat gcaaatgctg aatgagggca
     1861 tcgttcccac tgcgatgctg gttgccaacg atcagatggc gctgggcgca atgcgcgcca
     1921 ttaccgagtc cgggctgcgc gttggtgcgg atatctcggt agtgggatac gacgataccg
     1981 aggacagctc atgttatatc ccgccgttaa ccaccatcaa acaggatttt cgcctgctgg
     2041 ggcaaaccag cgtggaccgc ttgctgcaac tctctcaggg ccaggcggtg aagggcaatc
     2101 agctgttgcc cgtctcactg gtgaaaagaa aaaccaccct ggcgcccaat acgcaaaccg
     2161 cctctccccg cgcgttggcc gattcattaa tgcagctggc acgacaggtt tcccgactgg
     2221 aaagcgggca gtgagctttc ctcggtacca aattccagaa aagaggcctc ccgaaagggg
     2281 ggcctttttt cgttttggtc ctacttgtgc ctgttctatt tccgaaccga ccgcttgtat
     2341 gaatccatca aaattcgttt tctctatgtt ggattccttg ttgctcatat tgtgatgata
     2401 atttctacaa atatagtcat tggtaactat ctatgaaact gtttgatact tttatagttg
     2461 attaaacttg ttcatggcat ttgccttaat atcatccgct atgtcaatgt agggtttcat
     2521 agctttgtag tcgctgtgtc ccgtccattt catgaccacc tgtgccggga ttccgagagc
     2581 cagcgcattg cagatgaatg tccttcttcc tgcatgggta ctgagcaaag cgtatttggg
     2641 tgtgacttca tcaatacgtt catttccctt gtagtaggtt tcccgtacag gctcgttgat
     2701 ttctgccagt tcgcccagct ctttcaggta atcgttcatc ttctggttgc tgatgacggg
     2761 cagagccatg taattctcga aatggatgtc cttgtatttg tccagtatgg ctttgctgta
     2821 tttgttcagt tcaatcgtca ggctgtcggc agtcttgact gtggttattt cgatgtggtc
     2881 ggacttcaca tcgcttcttt tcagattgcg aacatccgaa taccgcaaac tcgtaaagca
     2941 gcagaacagg aaaacatcac gcacacgttc caggtattgc ttatccttgg gtatctggta
     3001 gtctttcagc ttgttcagtt catcccaagt caggaagatt acttttttcg aggtggtttt
     3061 cagtttcggt ttgaacgtat cgtatgcaat gttctgatga tgtcctttct tgaagctcca
     3121 gcgcaggaac catttgagga atcccatttg cttgccgatg gtgctgtttc tcatatcctt
     3181 ggtgtcacgc aggaagttga cgtattcgtt caatccaaac tcgttgaaat agttgaacgt
     3241 tgcatcctcc ttgaactctt tgaggtggtt cctcactgct gcaaattttt cataggtgga
     3301 tgccgtccag ttattctggt taccgcactc ttttacaaac tcatcgaaca cctcccaaaa
     3361 gctgacaggg gcttcttccg gctgttcttc gctggtgtct ttcattctca tgttgaaagc
     3421 ttccttcaac tgttgggtcg ttggcatgac ctcctgcacc tcaaattcct tgaaaatatt
     3481 ctggatttcg gcatagtatt tcagcaagtc cgtattgatt tcggctgcac tttgctttag
     3541 cttgttggta catccgctct ttacccgctg cttatctgca tcccatttgg ctacgtcaat
     3601 ccggtagccc gttgtaaact cgatgcgttg gctggcaaag atgacacgca tacggatggg
     3661 tacgttctct acgattggca caccgttctt tttccggctc tccaatgcaa aaatgatgtt
     3721 gcgcttgata ttcataattg ggtgcgtttg aaattctaca cccaaatata cacccaatta
     3781 ttgagatagc aaaagacatt tagaaacatt tacttttact ctatattgta atttacactt
     3841 gattatcagt cgtttgcagt cttatgatat tctgtgaaag tataagttcg agagcctgtc
     3901 tctccgcaaa aaacgctgaa aatcagcaga ttgcaaaaca aacaccctgt tttacaccca
     3961 agaatgtaaa gtcggctgtt tttgttttat ttaagataat acaaccacta cataataaaa
     4021 gagtagcgat attaaaagaa tccgatgaga aaagactaat atttatctat ccattcagtt
     4081 tgatttttca ggactttaca tcgtcctgaa agtatttgtt ggtaccggta ccgaggacgc
     4141 gtaaacattt acagttgcat gtggcctatt gtttttagcc gttaaatatt ttataactat
     4201 taaatagcga tacaaattgt tcgaaactaa tattgtttat atcatatatt ctcgcatgtt
     4261 ttaaagcttt attaaattga ttttttgtaa acagtttttc gtactctttg ttaacccatt
     4321 tcattacaaa agtttcatat ttttttctct ctttaaatgc catttttgct ggctttcttt
     4381 ttaatacaat taatgtgcta tccactttag gttttggatg gaaataatac ctaggaattt
     4441 ttgctaatat agaaatatct acctctgcca ttaacagcaa tgctagtgat ctgtttgtat
     4501 ctaataacat tttagcaaaa ccatattcca ctattaaata acttattgtg gctgaacttt
     4561 caaaaacaat ttttcgaatt atatttgtgc ttatgttgta aggtatgctg ccaaatattt
     4621 tatatggatt gtggctagga aatgtaaatt tcagtatatc atcatttact atttgatagt
     4681 taggataatt taagagctta ttacgagtta cctcacataa tttagaatca atttctatcg
     4741 ccgttacaaa attacatctc tttaccaatc cagcagtaaa atgacctttc cctgcaccta
     4801 tttcaaagat gttatctttt tcatctaaac ttatgcaatt cattattttt tctatgtgat
     4861 attttgaagt aataaaattt tgactatctt ttatatttac tttgttcatt ataacctctc
     4921 cttaatttat tgcatctctt ttcgaatatt tatgtttttt gagaaaagaa cgtactcatg
     4981 gttcatcccg atatgcgtat cggtctgtat atcagcaact ttctatgtgt ttcaactaca
     5041 atagtcatct attctcatct ttctgagtcc accccctgca aagcccctct ttacgacata
     5101 aaaattcggt cggaaaaggt atgcaaaaga tgtttctctc tttaagagaa actcttcggg
     5161 atgcaaaaat atgaaaataa ctccaattca ccaaattata tagcgacttt tttacaaaat
     5221 gctaaaattt gttgatttcc gtcaagcaat tgttgagcaa aaatgtcttt tacgataaaa
     5281 tgatacctca atatcaactg tttagcaaaa cgatatttct cttaaagaga gaaacacctt
     5341 tttgttcacc aatccccgac ttttaatccc gcggccatga ttgaaaaagg aagagtatga
     5401 gtattcaaca tttccgtgtc gcccttattc ccttttttgc ggcattttgc cttcctgttt
     5461 ttgctcaccc agaaacgctg gtgaaagtaa aagatgctga agatcagttg ggtgcacgag
     5521 tgggttacat cgaactggat ctcaacagcg gtaagatcct tgagagtttt cgccccgaag
     5581 aacgttttcc aatgatgagc acttttaaag ttctgctatg tggcgcggta ttatcccgta
     5641 ttgacgccgg gcaagagcaa ctcggtcgcc gcatacacta ttctcagaat gacttggttg
     5701 agtactcacc agtcacagaa aagcatctta cggatggcat gacagtaaga gaattatgca
     5761 gtgctgccat aaccatgagt gataacactg cggccaactt acttctgaca acgatcggag
     5821 gaccgaagga gctaaccgct tttttgcaca acatggggga tcatgtaact cgccttgatc
     5881 gttgggaacc ggagctgaat gaagccatac caaacgacga gcgtgacacc acgatgcctg
     5941 tagcaatggc aacaacgttg cgcaaactat taactggcga actacttact ctagcttccc
     6001 ggcaacaatt aatagactgg atggaggcgg ataaagttgc aggaccactt ctgcgctcgg
     6061 cccttccggc tggctggttt attgctgata aatctggagc cggtgagcgt gggtctcgcg
     6121 gtatcattgc agcactgggg ccagatggta agccctcccg tatcgtagtt atctacacga
     6181 cggggagtca ggcaactatg gatgaacgaa atagacagat cgctgagata ggtgcctcac
     6241 tgattaagca ttggtaactg tcagaccaag tttactcata acgcgtcaat tcgaggggga
     6301 tcaattccgt gataggtggg ctgcccttcc tggttggctt ggtttcatca gccatccgct
     6361 tgccctcatc tgttacgccg gcggtagccg gccagcctcg cagagcagga ttcccgttga
     6421 gcaccgccag gtgcgaataa gggacagtga agaaggaaca cccgctcgcg ggtgggccta
     6481 cttcacctat cctgcccggc tgacgccgtt ggatacacca aggaaagtct acacgaaccc
     6541 tttggcaaaa tcctgtatat cgtgcgaaaa aggatggata taccgaaaaa atcgctataa
     6601 tgaccccgaa gcagggttat gcagcggaaa acggaattga tccggccacg atgcgtccgg
     6661 cgtagaggat ctgaagatca gcagttcaac ctgttgatag tacgtactaa gctctcatgt
     6721 ttcacgtact aagctctcat gtttaacgta ctaagctctc atgtttaacg aactaaaccc
     6781 tcatggctaa cgtactaagc tctcatggct aacgtactaa gctctcatgt ttcacgtact
     6841 aagctctcat gtttgaacaa taaaattaat ataaatcagc aacttaaata gcctctaagg
     6901 ttttaagttt tataagaaaa aaaagaatat ataaggcttt taaagctttt aaggtttaac
     6961 ggttgtggac aacaagccag ggatgtaacg cactgagaag cccttagagc ctctcaaagc
     7021 aattttgagt gacacaggaa cacttaacgg ctgacatggg aattcccctc caccgcggtg
     7081 g
//
