Features (pLannotate 1.2.2; 10 found; start..end, strand, type, name):
     45..61      +  protein_bind   lac operator: The lac repressor binds to the lac operator to inhibit transcription in E. coli. This inhibition can be relieved by adding lactose or isopropyl-β-D-thiogalactopyranoside (IPTG). lac repressor encoded by lacI
    101..117     +  protein_bind   lac operator: The lac repressor binds to the lac operator to inhibit transcription in E. coli. This inhibition can be relieved by adding lactose or isopropyl-β-D-thiogalactopyranoside (IPTG). lac repressor encoded by lacI
    159..674     +  CDS            LUCI_OPLGR (fragment): Experimental evidence at protein level: Swiss-Prot protein existence level 1. Catalytic subunit of oplophorus-luciferin 2-monooxygenase. Oxidoreductase that converts coelenterazine (the oplophorus luciferin) to coelenteramide under emission of blue light with a maximum at 454 nm. Is also active with bisdeoxycoelenterazine. From Oplophorus gracilirostris (Luminous shrimp).
   1151..2233    +  CDS            lacI: lac repressor; lacI; The lac repressor binds to the lac operator to inhibit transcription in E. coli. This inhibition can be relieved by adding lactose or isopropyl-β-D-thiogalactopyranoside (IPTG).
   4180..4908    -  CDS            ermC': ERM_BACIU - Experimental evidence at protein level: Swiss-Prot protein existence level 1. This protein produces a dimethylation of the adenine residue at position 2085 in 23S rRNA, resulting in reduced affinity between ribosomes and macrolide-lincosamide-streptogramin B antibiotics. From Bacillus subtilis.
   5379..5395    +  promoter       AmpR promoter (fragment): bla
   5396..6256    +  CDS            AmpR: β-lactamase; bla; confers resistance to ampicillin, carbenicillin, and related antibiotics
   6309..6354    -  CDS            traJ (fragment): oriT-recognizing protein; traJ
   6387..6496    -  oriT           oriT: incP origin of transfer
   6667..7055    +  rep_origin     R6K γ ori: γ replication origin from E. coli plasmid R6K; requires the R6K initiator protein pi for replication
>Addgene plasmid #68885 | pMM596 | depositor full sequence | sequence record 128008 | pMM596 sequence 7080 bps
TACAAAGAAAATTCGACAAACTGTTATTTTTCTATCTATTTAAATTGTGAGCGGATAACAATTTGGGTGG
GAAACTTTAGTTATGTACCTTTGTCGGCAATTGTGAGCGGATAACAATTAAATAAAGATATTCTCGTCAA
ACAAATATAAATAATATAAACATGGTTTTTACTCTGGAAGATTTTGTTGGCGATTGGCGTCAGACCGCGG
GTTATAATTTGGATCAAGTCCTGGAACAGGGTGGCGTAAGCTCTCTGTTCCAGAACCTGGGTGTGAGCGT
GACGCCGATTCAGCGCATCATTCTGTCCGGCGAGAACGGTCTGAAAATTGATATTCATGTGATCATCCCG
TACGAAGGCCTGAGCGGTGACCAAATGGGTCAAATCGAGAAAATCTTTAAAGTCGTCTACCCAGTTGACG
ATCACCACTTCAAGGTTATCTTGCATTACGGTACGCTGGTGATTGATGGTGTGACCCCGAATATGATTGA
CTATTTCGGCCGTCCGTATGAAGGCATTGCCGTTTTTGACGGTAAAAAGATCACCGTCACCGGTACCCTG
TGGAATGGCAATAAGATTATTGACGAGCGTCTGATTAACCCGGACGGCAGCCTGCTGTTCCGCGTGACCA
TCAACGGTGTCACGGGTTGGCGTCTGTGCGAGCGCATCCTGGCATAATGAACTGCACTTGCTTTGATAAT
TAATGATAAACAATCTAAAAGCACTCTAATCGTTATCGGAGTGCTTTTAGATTACTAATCAAATTGCTTC
TACTAATTGCCTATCTTCCAGTGATGGAACAGCATTTGTGCATTGGCTGCAACAATCAGCCTTGATCTGG
AAGAAGCAATGAAAGCTGCTGTTAAGTCTCCGAATCAGGTATTGTTCCTGACAGGTGTATTCCCATCCGG
TAAACGCGGATACTTTGCAGTTGATCTGACTCAGGAATAAATTATAAATTAAGGTAAGAAGATTGTAGGA
TAAGCTAATGAAATAGAAAAAGGATGCCGTCACACAACTTGTCGGCATTCTTTTTTGTTTTATTAGTTGA
AAATATAGTGAAAAAGTTGCCTAAATATGTATGTTAACAAATTATTTGTCGTAACTTTGCACTCCAAATC
TGTTTTTAACATATGGCACTAGTGGTGAATGTGAAACCAGTAACGTTATACGATGTCGCAGAGTATGCCG
GTGTCTCTTATCAGACCGTTTCCCGCGTGGTGAACCAGGCCAGCCACGTTTCTGCGAAAACGCGGGAAAA
AGTGGAAGCGGCGATGGCGGAGCTGAATTACATTCCCAACCGCGTGGCACAACAACTGGCGGGCAAACAG
TCGTTGCTGATTGGCGTTGCCACCTCCAGTCTGGCCCTGCACGCGCCGTCGCAAATTGTCGCGGCGATTA
AATCTCGCGCCGATCAACTGGGTGCCAGCGTGGTGGTGTCGATGGTAGAACGAAGCGGCGTCGAAGCCTG
TAAAGCGGCGGTGCACAATCTTCTCGCGCAACGCGTCAGTGGGCTGATCATTAACTATCCGCTGGATGAC
CAGGATGCCATTGCTGTGGAAGCTGCCTGCACTAATGTTCCGGCGTTATTTCTTGATGTCTCTGACCAGA
CACCCATCAACAGTATTATTTTCTCCCATGAGGACGGTACGCGACTGGGCGTGGAGCATCTGGTCGCATT
GGGTCACCAGCAAATCGCGCTGTTAGCGGGCCCATTAAGTTCTGTCTCGGCGCGTCTGCGTCTGGCTGGC
TGGCATAAATATCTCACTCGCAATCAAATTCAGCCGATAGCGGAACGGGAAGGCGACTGGAGTGCCATGT
CCGGTTTTCAACAAACCATGCAAATGCTGAATGAGGGCATCGTTCCCACTGCGATGCTGGTTGCCAACGA
TCAGATGGCGCTGGGCGCAATGCGCGCCATTACCGAGTCCGGGCTGCGCGTTGGTGCGGATATCTCGGTA
GTGGGATACGACGATACCGAGGACAGCTCATGTTATATCCCGCCGTTAACCACCATCAAACAGGATTTTC
GCCTGCTGGGGCAAACCAGCGTGGACCGCTTGCTGCAACTCTCTCAGGGCCAGGCGGTGAAGGGCAATCA
GCTGTTGCCCGTCTCACTGGTGAAAAGAAAAACCACCCTGGCGCCCAATACGCAAACCGCCTCTCCCCGC
GCGTTGGCCGATTCATTAATGCAGCTGGCACGACAGGTTTCCCGACTGGAAAGCGGGCAGTGAGCTTTCC
TCGGTACCAAATTCCAGAAAAGAGGCCTCCCGAAAGGGGGGCCTTTTTTCGTTTTGGTCCTACTTGTGCC
TGTTCTATTTCCGAACCGACCGCTTGTATGAATCCATCAAAATTCGTTTTCTCTATGTTGGATTCCTTGT
TGCTCATATTGTGATGATAATTTCTACAAATATAGTCATTGGTAACTATCTATGAAACTGTTTGATACTT
TTATAGTTGATTAAACTTGTTCATGGCATTTGCCTTAATATCATCCGCTATGTCAATGTAGGGTTTCATA
GCTTTGTAGTCGCTGTGTCCCGTCCATTTCATGACCACCTGTGCCGGGATTCCGAGAGCCAGCGCATTGC
AGATGAATGTCCTTCTTCCTGCATGGGTACTGAGCAAAGCGTATTTGGGTGTGACTTCATCAATACGTTC
ATTTCCCTTGTAGTAGGTTTCCCGTACAGGCTCGTTGATTTCTGCCAGTTCGCCCAGCTCTTTCAGGTAA
TCGTTCATCTTCTGGTTGCTGATGACGGGCAGAGCCATGTAATTCTCGAAATGGATGTCCTTGTATTTGT
CCAGTATGGCTTTGCTGTATTTGTTCAGTTCAATCGTCAGGCTGTCGGCAGTCTTGACTGTGGTTATTTC
GATGTGGTCGGACTTCACATCGCTTCTTTTCAGATTGCGAACATCCGAATACCGCAAACTCGTAAAGCAG
CAGAACAGGAAAACATCACGCACACGTTCCAGGTATTGCTTATCCTTGGGTATCTGGTAGTCTTTCAGCT
TGTTCAGTTCATCCCAAGTCAGGAAGATTACTTTTTTCGAGGTGGTTTTCAGTTTCGGTTTGAACGTATC
GTATGCAATGTTCTGATGATGTCCTTTCTTGAAGCTCCAGCGCAGGAACCATTTGAGGAATCCCATTTGC
TTGCCGATGGTGCTGTTTCTCATATCCTTGGTGTCACGCAGGAAGTTGACGTATTCGTTCAATCCAAACT
CGTTGAAATAGTTGAACGTTGCATCCTCCTTGAACTCTTTGAGGTGGTTCCTCACTGCTGCAAATTTTTC
ATAGGTGGATGCCGTCCAGTTATTCTGGTTACCGCACTCTTTTACAAACTCATCGAACACCTCCCAAAAG
CTGACAGGGGCTTCTTCCGGCTGTTCTTCGCTGGTGTCTTTCATTCTCATGTTGAAAGCTTCCTTCAACT
GTTGGGTCGTTGGCATGACCTCCTGCACCTCAAATTCCTTGAAAATATTCTGGATTTCGGCATAGTATTT
CAGCAAGTCCGTATTGATTTCGGCTGCACTTTGCTTTAGCTTGTTGGTACATCCGCTCTTTACCCGCTGC
TTATCTGCATCCCATTTGGCTACGTCAATCCGGTAGCCCGTTGTAAACTCGATGCGTTGGCTGGCAAAGA
TGACACGCATACGGATGGGTACGTTCTCTACGATTGGCACACCGTTCTTTTTCCGGCTCTCCAATGCAAA
AATGATGTTGCGCTTGATATTCATAATTGGGTGCGTTTGAAATTCTACACCCAAATATACACCCAATTAT
TGAGATAGCAAAAGACATTTAGAAACATTTACTTTTACTCTATATTGTAATTTACACTTGATTATCAGTC
GTTTGCAGTCTTATGATATTCTGTGAAAGTATAAGTTCGAGAGCCTGTCTCTCCGCAAAAAACGCTGAAA
ATCAGCAGATTGCAAAACAAACACCCTGTTTTACACCCAAGAATGTAAAGTCGGCTGTTTTTGTTTTATT
TAAGATAATACAACCACTACATAATAAAAGAGTAGCGATATTAAAAGAATCCGATGAGAAAAGACTAATA
TTTATCTATCCATTCAGTTTGATTTTTCAGGACTTTACATCGTCCTGAAAGTATTTGTTGGTACCGGTAC
CGAGGACGCGTAAACATTTACAGTTGCATGTGGCCTATTGTTTTTAGCCGTTAAATATTTTATAACTATT
AAATAGCGATACAAATTGTTCGAAACTAATATTGTTTATATCATATATTCTCGCATGTTTTAAAGCTTTA
TTAAATTGATTTTTTGTAAACAGTTTTTCGTACTCTTTGTTAACCCATTTCATTACAAAAGTTTCATATT
TTTTTCTCTCTTTAAATGCCATTTTTGCTGGCTTTCTTTTTAATACAATTAATGTGCTATCCACTTTAGG
TTTTGGATGGAAATAATACCTAGGAATTTTTGCTAATATAGAAATATCTACCTCTGCCATTAACAGCAAT
GCTAGTGATCTGTTTGTATCTAATAACATTTTAGCAAAACCATATTCCACTATTAAATAACTTATTGTGG
CTGAACTTTCAAAAACAATTTTTCGAATTATATTTGTGCTTATGTTGTAAGGTATGCTGCCAAATATTTT
ATATGGATTGTGGCTAGGAAATGTAAATTTCAGTATATCATCATTTACTATTTGATAGTTAGGATAATTT
AAGAGCTTATTACGAGTTACCTCACATAATTTAGAATCAATTTCTATCGCCGTTACAAAATTACATCTCT
TTACCAATCCAGCAGTAAAATGACCTTTCCCTGCACCTATTTCAAAGATGTTATCTTTTTCATCTAAACT
TATGCAATTCATTATTTTTTCTATGTGATATTTTGAAGTAATAAAATTTTGACTATCTTTTATATTTACT
TTGTTCATTATAACCTCTCCTTAATTTATTGCATCTCTTTTCGAATATTTATGTTTTTTGAGAAAAGAAC
GTACTCATGGTTCATCCCGATATGCGTATCGGTCTGTATATCAGCAACTTTCTATGTGTTTCAACTACAA
TAGTCATCTATTCTCATCTTTCTGAGTCCACCCCCTGCAAAGCCCCTCTTTACGACATAAAAATTCGGTC
GGAAAAGGTATGCAAAAGATGTTTCTCTCTTTAAGAGAAACTCTTCGGGATGCAAAAATATGAAAATAAC
TCCAATTCACCAAATTATATAGCGACTTTTTTACAAAATGCTAAAATTTGTTGATTTCCGTCAAGCAATT
GTTGAGCAAAAATGTCTTTTACGATAAAATGATACCTCAATATCAACTGTTTAGCAAAACGATATTTCTC
TTAAAGAGAGAAACACCTTTTTGTTCACCAATCCCCGACTTTTAATCCCGCGGCCATGATTGAAAAAGGA
AGAGTATGAGTATTCAACATTTCCGTGTCGCCCTTATTCCCTTTTTTGCGGCATTTTGCCTTCCTGTTTT
TGCTCACCCAGAAACGCTGGTGAAAGTAAAAGATGCTGAAGATCAGTTGGGTGCACGAGTGGGTTACATC
GAACTGGATCTCAACAGCGGTAAGATCCTTGAGAGTTTTCGCCCCGAAGAACGTTTTCCAATGATGAGCA
CTTTTAAAGTTCTGCTATGTGGCGCGGTATTATCCCGTATTGACGCCGGGCAAGAGCAACTCGGTCGCCG
CATACACTATTCTCAGAATGACTTGGTTGAGTACTCACCAGTCACAGAAAAGCATCTTACGGATGGCATG
ACAGTAAGAGAATTATGCAGTGCTGCCATAACCATGAGTGATAACACTGCGGCCAACTTACTTCTGACAA
CGATCGGAGGACCGAAGGAGCTAACCGCTTTTTTGCACAACATGGGGGATCATGTAACTCGCCTTGATCG
TTGGGAACCGGAGCTGAATGAAGCCATACCAAACGACGAGCGTGACACCACGATGCCTGTAGCAATGGCA
ACAACGTTGCGCAAACTATTAACTGGCGAACTACTTACTCTAGCTTCCCGGCAACAATTAATAGACTGGA
TGGAGGCGGATAAAGTTGCAGGACCACTTCTGCGCTCGGCCCTTCCGGCTGGCTGGTTTATTGCTGATAA
ATCTGGAGCCGGTGAGCGTGGGTCTCGCGGTATCATTGCAGCACTGGGGCCAGATGGTAAGCCCTCCCGT
ATCGTAGTTATCTACACGACGGGGAGTCAGGCAACTATGGATGAACGAAATAGACAGATCGCTGAGATAG
GTGCCTCACTGATTAAGCATTGGTAACTGTCAGACCAAGTTTACTCATAACGCGTCAATTCGAGGGGGAT
CAATTCCGTGATAGGTGGGCTGCCCTTCCTGGTTGGCTTGGTTTCATCAGCCATCCGCTTGCCCTCATCT
GTTACGCCGGCGGTAGCCGGCCAGCCTCGCAGAGCAGGATTCCCGTTGAGCACCGCCAGGTGCGAATAAG
GGACAGTGAAGAAGGAACACCCGCTCGCGGGTGGGCCTACTTCACCTATCCTGCCCGGCTGACGCCGTTG
GATACACCAAGGAAAGTCTACACGAACCCTTTGGCAAAATCCTGTATATCGTGCGAAAAAGGATGGATAT
ACCGAAAAAATCGCTATAATGACCCCGAAGCAGGGTTATGCAGCGGAAAACGGAATTGATCCGGCCACGA
TGCGTCCGGCGTAGAGGATCTGAAGATCAGCAGTTCAACCTGTTGATAGTACGTACTAAGCTCTCATGTT
TCACGTACTAAGCTCTCATGTTTAACGTACTAAGCTCTCATGTTTAACGAACTAAACCCTCATGGCTAAC
GTACTAAGCTCTCATGGCTAACGTACTAAGCTCTCATGTTTCACGTACTAAGCTCTCATGTTTGAACAAT
AAAATTAATATAAATCAGCAACTTAAATAGCCTCTAAGGTTTTAAGTTTTATAAGAAAAAAAAGAATATA
TAAGGCTTTTAAAGCTTTTAAGGTTTAACGGTTGTGGACAACAAGCCAGGGATGTAACGCACTGAGAAGC
CCTTAGAGCCTCTCAAAGCAATTTTGAGTGACACAGGAACACTTAACGGCTGACATGGGAATTCCCCTCC
ACCGCGGTGG
