>Addgene plasmid #68885 | pMM596 | addgene partial sequence | sequence record 126139 | pGP704-R 5'-aacaagccagggatgtaacg-3'
TTTGAGTGACACAGGAACACTTAACGGCTGACATGGGAATTCCCCTCCACCGCGGTGGTACAAAGAAAAT
TCGACAAACTGTTATTTTTCTATCTATTTAAATTGTGAGCGGATAACAATTTGGGTGGGAAACTTTAGTT
ATGTACCTTTGTCGGCAATTGTGAGCGGATAACAATTAAATAAAGATATTCTCGTCAAACAAATATAAAT
AATATAAACATGGTTTTTACTCTGGAAGATTTTGTTGGCGATTGGCGTCAGACCGCGGGTTATAATTTGG
ATCAAGTCCTGGAACAGGGTGGCGTAAGCTCTCTGTTCCAGAACCTGGGTGTGAGCGTGACGCCGATTCA
GCGCATCATTCTGTCCGGCGAGAACGGTCTGAAAATTGATATTCATGTGATCATCCCGTACGAAGGCCTG
AGCGGTGACCAAATGGGTCAAATCGAGAAAATCTTTAAAGTCGTCTACCCAGTTGACGATCACCACTTCA
AGGTTATCTTGCATTACGGTACGCTGGTGATTGATGGTGTGACCCCGAATATGATTGACTATTTCGGCCG
TCCGTATGAAGGCATTGCCGTTTTTGACGGTAAAAAGATCACCGTCACCGGTACCCTGTGGAATGGCAAT
AAGATTATTGACGAGCGTCTGATTAACCCGGACGGCAGCCTGCTGTTCCGCGTGACCATCAACGGTGTCA
CGGGTTGGCGTCTGTGCGAGCGCATCCTGGCATAATGAACTGCACTTGCTTTGATAATTAATGATAAACA
ATCTAAAAGCACTCTAATCGTTATCGGAGTGCTTTTAGATTACTAATCAAATTGCTTCTACTAATTGCCT
ATCTTCCAGTGATGGAACAGCATT
