>Addgene plasmid #68885 | pMM596 | addgene partial sequence | sequence record 126212 | hhvEBNA1-R 5'-TGGAATAGCAAGGGCAGTTC-3'
GACACCGTTGATGGTCACGCGGAACAGCAGGCTGCCGTCCGGGTTAATCAGACGCTCGTCAATAATCTTA
TTGCCATTCCACAGGGTACCGGTGACGGTGATCTTTTTACCGTCAAAAACGGCAATGCCTTCATACGGAC
GGCCGAAATAGTCAATCATATTCGGGGTCACACCATCAATCACCAGCGTACCGTAATGCAAGATAACCTT
GAAGTGGTGATCGTCAACTGGGTAGACGACTTTAAAGATTTTCTCGATTTGACCCATTTGGTCACCGCTC
AGGCCTTCGTACGGGATGATCACATGAATATCAATTTTCAGACCGTTCTCGCCGGACAGAATGATGCGCT
GAATCGGCGTCACGCTCACACCCAGGTTCTGGAACAGAGAGCTTACGCCACCCTGTTCCAGGACTTGATC
CAAATTATAACCCGCGGTCTGACGCCAATCGCCAACAAAATCTTCCAGAGTAAAAACCATGTTTATATTA
TTTATATTTGTTTGACGAGAATATCTTTATTTAATTGTTATCCGCTCACAATTGCCGACAAAGGTACATA
ACTAAAGTTTCCCACCCAAATTGTTATCCGCTCACAATTTAAATAGATAGAAAAATAACAGTTTGTCGAA
TTTTCTTTGTACCACCGCGGTGGAGGGGAATTCCCATGTCAGCCGTTAAGTGTTCCTGTGTCACTCAAAA
TTGCTTTGAGAGGCTCTAAGGGCTTCTCAGTGCGTTACATCCCTGGCTTGTTGTCCACAACCGTTAAACC
TTAAAAGCTTTAAAAGCCTTATATATTCTTTTTTTTCTTATAAAACTTAAAACCTTAGAGGCTATTTAAG
TTGCTGAATTTATATTAATTTTATTG
